Addgene plasmid #104212: pHH0103 WWP2 WW domain #1
Purpose: Bacterial expression of WW domain #1 from WWP2
Depositing lab: Sachdev Sidhu & Marius Sudol. Depositing organization: National University of Singapore.
Backbone
  Vector backbone: pHH0103
  Vector type: Bacterial Expression
Growth in bacteria
  Bacterial resistance: Ampicillin, 100 μg/mL
  Growth temperature: 37°C
  Growth strain: DH5alpha
  Copy number: Unknown
Gene/Insert
  Gene/Insert name: WWP2 WW domain #1
  Species: H. sapiens (human)
  Insert size (bp): 183
  Mutation: codon optimized for expression in bacteria
  Entrez Gene: WWP2 (a.k.a. AIP2, WWp2-like)
  Promoter: tac
  Tag / fusion protein: GST (N terminal on backbone)
  Cloning method: Restriction Enzyme; 5′ cloning site SfiI (unknown if destroyed); 3′ cloning site NotI (unknown if destroyed)
  Sequencing primers: 5′ pGEX-5'
Terms and licenses: Academic/Nonprofit Terms; Industry Terms: Not Available to Industry
Depositor comments: Amino acid sequence: Linker - ENLYFQGRRASV(gagctc) and WW domain - APDALPAGWEQRELPNGRVYYVDHNTKTTTWERPLPPGW
How to cite: pHH0103 WWP2 WW domain #1 was a gift from Sachdev Sidhu & Marius Sudol (Addgene plasmid # 104212 ; http://n2t.net/addgene:104212 ; RRID:Addgene_104212)
