[The description below was written by a language model from this plasmid's Addgene catalogue record and pLannotate feature annotations shown in this document.]
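Description:
pHH0103 WWP2 WW domain #1 is a 6,888-nt bacterial expression plasmid that produces the first WW domain of the human E3 ubiquitin ligase WWP2 as a GST fusion protein in E. coli. It replicates from a ColE1/pMB1-type origin and is selected with ampicillin through the β-lactamase gene. The backbone also carries an f1 phage origin, a pBR322 bom region, and fragments of rop, the tetracycline resistance gene and M13 gene III. These remnants suggest descent from a phagemid-type vector. The gene III fragments lie downstream of an fd transcription terminator, so they do not appear to be part of the expressed fusion.

Expression is driven by the hybrid tac promoter with an adjacent lac operator. A plasmid-borne lacI gene under the lacIq promoter supplies repressor, so transcription is held off until induced with IPTG. The annotated open reading frame begins with a 6xHis tag followed by Schistosoma japonicum GST. The catalogue lists only GST as the N-terminal tag, whereas the feature table also shows the His tag upstream of it. According to the depositor comments, a linker containing a TEV protease-type recognition motif joins GST to the WW domain, which should allow the tags to be removed after purification. The 183-bp insert was codon-optimized for bacteria and cloned between SfiI and NotI sites. The annotation software labels this region as a fragment of fission yeast pub2, a homology hit to a related WW-domain-containing ligase rather than the true identity of the insert. The construct suits purification of the isolated WW domain by glutathione or nickel affinity, for example for binding studies, although the record states only bacterial expression as its purpose.
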