Features (pLannotate 1.2.2; 21 found; start..end, strand, type, name):
      1..29      +  promoter       tac promoter: strong E. coli promoter; hybrid between the trp and lac UV5 promoters
     37..53      +  protein_bind   lac operator: The lac repressor binds to the lac operator to inhibit transcription in E. coli. This inhibition can be relieved by adding lactose or isopropyl-β-D-thiogalactopyranoside (IPTG). lac repressor encoded by lacI
    138..155     +  CDS            6xHis: 6xHis affinity tag
    171..824     +  CDS            GST26_SCHJA: Experimental evidence at protein level: Swiss-Prot protein existence level 1. GST isoenzymes appear to play a central role in the parasite detoxification system. Other functions are also suspected including a role in increasing the solubility of haematin in the parasite gut. From Schistosoma japonicum (Blood fluke).
    927..1049    +  CDS            pub2 (fragment): PUB2_SCHPO - Experimental evidence at protein level: Swiss-Prot protein existence level 1. E3 ubiquitin-protein ligase which accepts ubiquitin from an E2 ubiquitin-conjugating enzyme in the form of a thioester and then directly transfers the ubiquitin to targeted substrates. Has a role in the G2/M transition. From Schizosaccharomyces pombe (strain 972 / ATCC 24843) (Fission yeast).
   1083..1130    +  terminator     fd terminator (sequence withheld): central terminator from bacteriophage fd (Otsuka and Kunisawa, 1982)
   1135..1347    +  CDS            M13 gene III (fragment) (sequence partly withheld): pIII; III; minor coat protein
   1362..1832    +  CDS            M13 gene III (fragment) (sequence partly withheld): pIII; III; minor coat protein
   1854..1924    +  CDS            TcR (fragment): tetracycline efflux protein; tet; confers resistance to tetracycline
   2166..2546    -  CDS            YPB1_ECOLX: Protein predicted: Swiss-Prot protein existence level 4. From Escherichia coli.
   2563..2714    +  CDS            rop (fragment): Rop protein, which maintains plasmids at low copy number; rop
   2750..3178    -  rep_origin     f1 ori (sequence partly withheld): f1 bacteriophage origin of replication; arrow indicates direction of (+) strand synthesis
   3187..3226    +  CDS            rop (fragment): Rop protein, which maintains plasmids at low copy number; rop
   3328..3468    +  misc_feature   bom: basis of mobility region from pBR322
   3654..4241    -  rep_origin     ori: high-copy-number ColE1/pMB1/pBR322/pUC origin of replication
   4412..5272    -  CDS            AmpR: β-lactamase; bla; confers resistance to ampicillin, carbenicillin, and related antibiotics
   5273..5377    -  promoter       AmpR promoter: bla
   5486..5563    +  promoter       lacIq promoter: lacI (mutant); In the lacIq allele, a single base change in the promoter boosts expression of the lacI gene about 10-fold.
   5564..6646    +  CDS            lacI: lac repressor; lacI; The lac repressor binds to the lac operator to inhibit transcription in E. coli. This inhibition can be relieved by adding lactose or isopropyl-β-D-thiogalactopyranoside (IPTG).
   6659..6680    +  protein_bind   CAP binding site: CAP binding activates transcription in the presence of cAMP. E. coli catabolite activator protein
   6699..6716    +  promoter       tet promoter (fragment): E. coli promoter for tetracycline efflux protein gene
>Addgene plasmid #104212 | pHH0103 WWP2 WW domain #1 | addgene full sequence | sequence record 204807 | Addgene NGS Result
TTGACAATTAATCATCGGCTCGTATAATGTGTGGAATTGTGAGCGGATAACAATTTCACACAGGAAACAG
CCAGTCCGTTTAGGTGTTTTCACGAGCACTTCACCAACAAGGACCATAGATTATGAAAATCGAAGAACAC
CATCACCATCACCATTCCAGCGGTAAGCTTATGTCCCCTATACTAGGTTATTGGAAAATTAAGGGCCTTG
TGCAACCCACTCGACTTCTTTTGGAATATCTTGAAGAAAAATATGAAGAGCATTTGTATGAGCGCGATGA
AGGTGATAAATGGCGAAACAAAAAGTTTGAATTGGGTTTGGAGTTTCCCAATCTTCCTTATTATATTGAT
GGTGATGTTAAATTAACACAGTCTATGGCCATCATACGTTATATAGCTGACAAGCACAACATGTTGGGTG
GTTGTCCAAAAGAGCGTGCAGAGATTTCAATGCTTGAAGGAGCGGTTTTGGATATTAGATACGGTGTTTC
GAGAATTGCATATAGTAAAGACTTTGAAACTCTCAAAGTTGATTTTCTTAGCAAGCTACCTGAAATGCTG
AAAATGTTCGAAGATCGTTTATGTCATAAAACATATTTAAATGGTGATCATGTAACCCATCCTGACTTCA
TGTTGTATGACGCTCTTGATGTTGTTTTATACATGGACCCAATGTGCCTGGATGCGTTCCCAAAATTAGT
TTGTTTTAAAAAACGTATTGAAGCTATCCCACAAATTGATAAGTACTTGAAATCCAGCAAGTATATAGCA
TGGCCTTTGCAGGGCTGGCAAGCCACGTTTGGTGGTGGCGACCATCCTCCAAAATCGGATCTGGAAGTTC
TGTTCCAGGGGCCCCTGTCCAGCGGTCTGGTTCCGCGTGGTTCCGGTACCGCGGCCCAGCCGGCCGAAAA
TCTGTACTTCCAAGGTCGTCGTGCCTCTGTGGAGCTCGCCCCGGATGCTCTGCCGGCTGGCTGGGAACAA
CGTGAACTGCCGAATGGTCGTGTCTACTATGTCGATCACAATACCAAAACCACCACCTGGGAACGTCCGC
TGCCGCCGGGCTGGTAGGCGGCCGCATA
[142 nt withheld, positions 1079-1220]
C
[98 nt withheld, positions 1222-1319]
AGTTTGTACTGGTGACGAAACTCAGTGTCTAGCTAGAGTGGC
[149 nt withheld, positions 1362-1510]
TGGTTTCATTGGTGACGTTTCCGGCCTTGCTAATGGTAATGGT
[62 nt withheld, positions 1554-1615]
ACCTTTAATGAATAATTTCCGTCAATATTTACCTTCCCTCCCTCAATCGGTTGAATGTCGCCCTTTTGTC
TTTGGCGCTGGTAAACCATATGAA
[86 nt withheld, positions 1710-1795]
T
[54 nt withheld, positions 1797-1850]
CTAGCGCCGCCCTATACCTTGTCTGCCTCCCCGCGTTGCGTCGCGGTGCATGGAGCCGGGCCACCTCGAC
CTGAATGGAAGCCGGCGGCACCTCGCTAACGGATTCACCACTCCAAGAATTGGAGCCAATCAATTCTTGC
GGAGAACTGTGAATGCGCAAACCAACCCTTGGCAGAACATATCCATCGCGTCCGCCATCTCCAGCAGCCG
CACGCGGCGCATCTCGGGCAGCGTTGGGTCCTGGCCACGGGTGCGCATGATCGTGCTCCTGTCGTTGAGG
ACCCGGCTAGGCTGGCGGGGTTGCCTTACTGGTTAGCAGAATGAATCACCGATACGCGAGCGAACGTGAA
GCGACTGCTGCTGCAAAACGTCTGCGACCTGAGCAACAACATGAATGGTCTTCGGTTTCCGTGTTTCGTA
AAGTCTGGAAACGCGGAAGTCAGCGCCCTGCACCATTATGTTCCGGATCTGCATCGCAGGATGCTGCTGG
CTACCCTGTGGAACACCTACATCTGTATTAACGAAGCGCTGGCATTGACCCTGAGTGATTTTTCTCTGGT
CCCGCCGCATCCATACCGCCAGTTGTTTACCCTCACAACGTTCCAGTAACCGGGCATGTTCATCATCAGT
AACCCGTATCGTGAGCATCCTCTCTCGTTTCATCGGTATCATTACCCCCATGAACAGAAATCCCCCTTAC
ACGGAGGCATCAGTGACCAAACAGGAAAAAACCGCCCTTAACATGGCCCGCTTTATCAGAAGCCAGACAT
TAACGCTTCTGGAGAAACTCAACGAGCTGGACGCGGATGAACAGGCAGACATCTGTGAATCGCTTCACGA
CCACGCTGATGAGCTTTACCGCAGGATCCGCGAAATTGTAAGCGTTAATATTTTGTTAAAATTCGCGTTA
AATTTTTGTTAAATCAGCTCATTTTTTAACCAATAGGCCGAAATCGGCAAAATCCCTTATAAATCAAAAG
AATAGACCGAGATAGGGTTGAGTGTTGTTCCAGTTTGGAACAAGAGTCCACTATTAAAGAACGTGGACTC
CAACGTCAAAGG
[49 nt withheld, positions 2913-2961]
T
[91 nt withheld, positions 2963-3053]
G
[124 nt withheld, positions 3055-3178]
CGCGGATCCTGCCTCGCGCGTTTCGGTGATGACGGTGAAAACCTCTGACACATGCAGCTCCCGGAGACGG
TCACAGCTTGTCTGTAAGCGGATGCCGGGAGCAGACAAGCCCGTCAGGGCGCGTCAGCGGGTGTTGGCGG
GTGTCGGGGCGCAGCCATGACCCAGTCACGTAGCGATAGCGGAGTGTATACTGGCTTAACTATGCGGCAT
CAGAGCAGATTGTACTGAGAGTGCACCATATGCGGTGTGAAATACCGCACAGATGCGTAAGGAGAAAATA
CCGCATCAGGCGCTCTTCCGCTTCCTCGCTCACTGACTCGCTGCGCTCGGTCGTTCGGCTGCGGCGAGCG
GTATCAGCTCACTCAAAGGCGGTAATACGGTTATCCACAGAATCAGGGGATAACGCAGGAAAGAACATGT
GAGCAAAAGGCCAGCAAAAGGCCAGGAACCGTAAAAAGGCCGCGTTGCTGGCGTTTTTCCATAGGCTCCG
CCCCCCTGACGAGCATCACAAAAATCGACGCTCAAGTCAGAGGTGGCGAAACCCGACAGGACTATAAAGA
TACCAGGGTTTCCCCCTGGAAGCTCCCTCGTGCGCTCTCCTGTTCCGACCCTGCCGCTTACCGGATACCT
GTCCGCCTTTCTCCCTTCGGGAAGCGTGGCGCTTTCTCATAGCTCACGCTGTAGGTATCTCAGTTCGGTG
TAGGTCGTTCGCTCCAAGCTGGGCTGTGTGCACGAACCCCCCGTTCAGCCCGACCGCTGCGCCTTATCCG
GTAACTATCGTCTTGAGTCCAACCCGGTAAGACACGACTTATCGCCACTGGCAGCAGCCACTGGTAACAG
GATTAGCAGAGCGAGGTATGTAGGCGGTGCTACAGAGTTCTTGAAGTGGTGGCCTAACTACGGCTACACT
AGAAGGACAGTATTTGGTATCTGCGCTCTGCTGAAGCCAGTTACCTTCGGAAAAAGAGTTGGTAGCTCTT
GATCCGGCAAACAAACCACCGCTGGTAGCGGTGGTTTTTTTGTTTGCAAGCAGCAGATTACGCGCAGAAA
AAAAGGATCTCAAGAAGATCCTTTGATCTTTTCTACGGGGTCTGACGCTCAGTGGAACGAAAACTCACGT
TAAGGGATTTTGGTCATGAGATTATCAAAAAGGATCTTCACCTAGATCCTTTTAAATTAAAAATGAAGTT
TTAAATCAATCTAAAGTATATATGAGTAAACTTGGTCTGACAGTTACCAATGCTTAATCAGTGAGGCACC
TATCTCAGCGATCTGTCTATTTCGTTCATCCATAGTTGCCTGACTCCCCGTCGTGTAGATAACTACGATA
CGGGAGGGCTTACCATCTGGCCCCAGTGCTGCAATGATACCGCGAGACCCACGCTCACCGGCTCCAGATT
TATCAGCAATAAACCAGCCAGCCGGAAGGGCCGAGCGCAGAAGTGGTCCTGCAACTTTATCCGCCTCCAT
CCAGTCTATTAATTGTTGCCGGGAAGCTAGAGTAAGTAGTTCGCCAGTTAATAGTTTGCGCAACGTTGTT
GCCATTGCTGCAGGCATCGTGGTGTCACGCTCGTCGTTTGGTATGGCTTCATTCAGCTCCGGTTCCCAAC
GATCAAGGCGAGTTACATGATCCCCCATGTTGTGCAAAAAAGCGGTTAGCTCCTTCGGTCCTCCGATCGT
TGTCAGAAGTAAGTTGGCCGCAGTGTTATCACTCATGGTTATGGCAGCACTGCATAATTCTCTTACTGTC
ATGCCATCCGTAAGATGCTTTTCTGTGACTGGTGAGTACTCAACCAAGTCATTCTGAGAATAGTGTATGC
GGCGACCGAGTTGCTCTTGCCCGGCGTCAACACGGGATAATACCGCGCCACATAGCAGAACTTTAAAAGT
GCTCATCATTGGAAAACGTTCTTCGGGGCGAAAACTCTCAAGGATCTTACCGCTGTTGAGATCCAGTTCG
ATGTAACCCACTCGTGCACCCAACTGATCTTCAGCATCTTTTACTTTCACCAGCGTTTCTGGGTGAGCAA
AAACAGGAAGGCAAAATGCCGCAAAAAAGGGAATAAGGGCGACACGGAAATGTTGAATACTCATACTCTT
CCTTTTTCAATATTATTGAAGCATTTATCAGGGTTATTGTCTCATGAGCGGATACATATTTGAATGTATT
TAGAAAAATAAACAAATAGGGGTTCCGCGCACATTTCCCCGAAAAGTGCCACCTGACGTCTAAGAAACCA
TTATTATCATGACATTAACCTATAAAAATAGGCGTATCACGAGGCCCTTTCGTCTTCAAGAATTCCCGAC
ACCATCGAATGGTGCAAAACCTTTCGCGGTATGGCATGATAGCGCCCGGAAGAGAGTCAATTCAGGGTGG
TGAATGTGAAACCAGTAACGTTATACGATGTCGCAGAGTATGCCGGTGTCTCTTATCAGACCGTTTCCCG
CGTGGTGAACCAGGCCAGCCACGTTTCTGCGAAAACGCGGGAAAAAGTGGAAGCGGCGATGGCGGAGCTG
AATTACATTCCCAACCGCGTGGCACAACAACTGGCGGGCAAACAGTCGTTGCTGATTGGCGTTGCCACCT
CCAGTCTGGCCCTGCACGCGCCGTCGCAAATTGTCGCGGCGATTAAATCTCGCGCCGATCAACTGGGTGC
CAGCGTGGTGGTGTCGATGGTAGAACGAAGCGGCGTCGAAGCCTGTAAAGCGGCGGTGCACAATCTTCTC
GCGCAACGCGTCAGTGGGCTGATCATTAACTATCCGCTGGATGACCAGGATGCCATTGCTGTGGAAGCTG
CCTGCACTAATGTTCCGGCGTTATTTCTTGATGTCTCTGACCAGACACCCATCAACAGTATTATTTTCTC
CCATGAAGACGGTACGCGACTGGGCGTGGAGCATCTGGTCGCATTGGGTCACCAGCAAATCGCGCTGTTA
GCGGGCCCATTAAGTTCTGTCTCGGCGCGTCTGCGTCTGGCTGGCTGGCATAAATATCTCACTCGCAATC
AAATTCAGCCGATAGCGGAACGGGAAGGCGACTGGAGTGCCATGTCCGGTTTTCAACAAACCATGCAAAT
GCTGAATGAGGGCATCGTTCCCACTGCGATGCTGGTTGCCAACGATCAGATGGCGCTGGGCGCAATGCGC
GCCATTACCGAGTCCGGGCTGCGCGTTGGTGCGGATATCTCGGTAGTGGGATACGACGATACCGAAGACA
GCTCATGTTATATCCCGCCGTTAACCACCATCAAACAGGATTTTCGCCTGCTGGGGCAAACCAGCGTGGA
CCGCTTGCTGCAACTCTCTCAGGGCCAGGCGGTGAAGGGCAATCAGCTGTTGCCCGTCTCACTGGTGAAA
AGAAAAACCACCCTGGCGCCCAATACGCAAACCGCCTCTCCCCGCGCGTTGGCCGATTCATTAATGCAGC
TGGCACGACAGGTTTCCCGACTGGAAAGCGGGCAGTGAGCGCAACGCAATTAATGTAAGTTAGCTCACTC
ATTAGGCACAATTCTCATGTTTGACAGCTTATCATCGACTGCACGGTGCACCAATGCTTCTGGCGTCAGG
CAGCCATCGGAAGCTGTGGTATGGCTGTGCAGGTCGTAAATCACTGCATAATTCGTGTCGCTCAAGGCGC
ACTCCCGTTCTGGATAATGTTTTTTGCGCCGACATCATAACGGTTCTGGCAAATATTCTGAAATGAGCTG
