>Addgene plasmid #104212 | pHH0103 WWP2 WW domain #1 | depositor partial sequence | sequence record 197364 | WW domain with linker
GGCCCAGCCGGCCGAAAATCTGTACTTCCAAGGTCGTCGTGCCTCTGTGGAGCTCGCCCCGGATGCTCTG
CCGGCTGGCTGGGAACAACGTGAACTGCCGAATGGTCGTGTCTACTATGTCGATCACAATACCAAAACCA
CCACCTGGGAACGTCCGCTGCCGCCGGGCTGGTAGGCGGCCGC
